>Addgene plasmid #223705 | DTA in pCDEST2 | addgene full sequence | sequence record 444819 | Addgene NGS Result
CGCCATTCTGCCTGGGGACGTCGGAGCAAGCTTGATTTAGGTGACACTATAGAATACAAGCTACTTGTTC
TTTTTGCAGGATCCCATCGATTCGAATTCAAGGATCAACAAGTTTGTACAAAAAAGCAGGCTGCCGCCAC
CATGGGCGCTGATGATGTTGTTGATTCTTCTAAATCTTTTGTGATGGAAAACTTTTCTTCGTACCACGGG
ACTAAACCTGGTTATGTAGATTCCATTCAAAAAGGTATACAAAAGCCAAAATCTGGTACACAAGGAAATT
ATGACGATGATTGGAAAGGGTTTTATAGTACCGACAATAAATACGACGCTGCGGGATACTCTGTAGATAA
TGAAAACCCGCTCTCTGGAAAAGCTGGAGGCGTGGTCAAAGTGACGTATCCAGGACTGACGAAGGTTCTC
GCACTAAAAGTGGATAATGCCGAAACTATTAAGAAAGAGTTAGGTTTAAGTCTCACTGAACCGTTGATGG
AGCAAGTCGGAACGGAAGAGTTTATCAAAAGGTTCGGTGATGGTGCTTCGCGTGTAGTGCTCAGCCTTCC
CTTCGCTGAGGGGAGTTCTAGCGTTGAATATATTAATAACTGGGAACAGGCGAAAGCGTTAAGCGTAGAA
CTTGAGATTAATTTTGAAACCCGTGGAAAACGTGGCCAAGATGCGATGTATGAGTATATGGCTCAAGCCT
GTGCAGGAAATCGTGTCAGGCGATAAACCCAGCTTTCTTGTACAAAGTGGGGGATCCAGACATGATAAGA
TACATTGATGAGTTTGGACAAACCACAACTAGAATGCAGTGAAAAAAATGCTTTATTTGTGAAATTTGTG
ATGCTATTGCTTTATTTGTAACCATTATAAGCTGCAATAAACAAGTTAACAACAACAATTGCATTCATTT
TATGTTTCAGGTTCAGGGGGAGGTGTGGGAGGTTTTTTCCAACTTTATTATACATAGTTGCACTCGAGCC
TCTAGAACTATAGTGAGTCGTATTACGTAGATCCAGACATGATAAGATACATTGATGAGTTTGGACAAAC
CACAACTAGAATGCAGTGAAAAAAATGCTTTATTTGTGAAATTTGTGATGCTATTGCTTTATTTGTAACC
ATTATAAGCTGCAATAAACAAGTTAACAACAACAATTGCATTCATTTTATGTTTCAGGTTCAGGGGGAGG
TGTGGGAGGTTTTTTAATTCGCGGCCGCGGCGCCAATGCATTGGGCCCGGTACCCAGCTTTTGTTCCCTT
TAGTGAGGGTTAATTGCGCGCTTGGCGTAATCATGGTCATAGCTGTTTCCTGTGTGAAATTGTTATCCGC
TCACAATTCCACACAACATACGAGCCGGGAGCATAAAGTGTAAAGCCTGGGGTGCCTAATGAGTGAGCTA
ACTCACATTAATTGCGTTGCGCTCACTGCCCGCTTTCCAGTCGGGAAACCTGTCGTGCCAGCTGCATTAA
TGAATCGGCCAACGCGCGGGGAGAGGCGGTTTGCGTATTGGGCGCTCTTCCGCTTCCTCGCTCACTGACT
CGCTGCGCTCGGTCGTTCGGCTGCGGCGAGCGGTATCAGCTCACTCAAAGGCGGTAATACGGTTATCCAC
AGAATCAGGGGATAACGCAGGAAAGAACATGTGAGCAAAAGGCCAGCAAAAGGCCAGGAACCGTAAAAAG
GCCGCGTTGCTGGCGTTTTTCCATAGGCTCCGCCCCCCTGACGAGCATCACAAAAATCGACGCTCAAGTC
AGAGGTGGCGAAACCCGACAGGACTATAAAGATACCAGGCGTTTCCCCCTGGAAGCTCCCTCGTGCGCTC
TCCTGTTCCGACCCTGCCGCTTACCGGATACCTGTCCGCCTTTCTCCCTTCGGGAAGCGTGGCGCTTTCT
CATAGCTCACGCTGTAGGTATCTCAGTTCGGTGTAGGTCGTTCGCTCCAAGCTGGGCTGTGTGCACGAAC
CCCCCGTTCAGCCCGACCGCTGCGCCTTATCCGGTAACTATCGTCTTGAGTCCAACCCGGTAAGACACGA
CTTATCGCCACTGGCAGCAGCCACTGGTAACAGGATTAGCAGAGCGAGGTATGTAGGCGGTGCTACAGAG
TTCTTGAAGTGGTGGCCTAACTACGGCTACACTAGAAGAACAGTATTTGGTATCTGCGCTCTGCTGAAGC
CAGTTACCTTCGGAAAAAGAGTTGGTAGCTCTTGATCCGGCAAACAAACCACCGCTGGTAGCGGTGGTTT
TTTTGTTTGCAAGCAGCAGATTACGCGCAGAAAAAAAGGATCTCAAGAAGATCCTTTGATCTTTTCTACG
GGGTCTGACGCTCAGTGGAACGAAAACTCACGTTAAGGGATTTTGGTCATGAGATTATCAAAAAGGATCT
TCACCTAGATCCTTTTAAATTAAAAATGAAGTTTTAAATCAATCTAAAGTATATATGAGTAAACTTGGTC
TGACAGTTACCAATGCTTAATCAGTGAGGCACCTATCTCAGCGATCTGTCTATTTCGTTCATCCATAGTT
GCCTGACTCCCCGTCGTGTAGATAACTACGATACGGGAGGGCTTACCATCTGGCCCCAGTGCTGCAATGA
TACCGCGAGACCCACGCTCACCGGCTCCAGATTTATCAGCAATAAACCAGCCAGCCGGAAGGGCCGAGCG
CAGAAGTGGTCCTGCAACTTTATCCGCCTCCATCCAGTCTATTAATTGTTGCCGGGAAGCTAGAGTAAGT
AGTTCGCCAGTTAATAGTTTGCGCAACGTTGTTGCCATTGCTACAGGCATCGTGGTGTCACGCTCGTCGT
TTGGTATGGCTTCATTCAGCTCCGGTTCCCAACGATCAAGGCGAGTTACATGATCCCCCATGTTGTGCAA
AAAAGCGGTTAGCTCCTTCGGTCCTCCGATCGTTGTCAGAAGTAAGTTGGCCGCAGTGTTATCACTCATG
GTTATGGCAGCACTGCATAATTCTCTTACTGTCATGCCATCCGTAAGATGCTTTTCTGTGACTGGTGAGT
ACTCAACCAAGTCATTCTGAGAATAGTGTATGCGGCGACCGAGTTGCTCTTGCCCGGCGTCAATACGGGA
TAATACCGCGCCACATAGCAGAACTTTAAAAGTGCTCATCATTGGAAAACGTTCTTCGGGGCGAAAACTC
TCAAGGATCTTACCGCTGTTGAGATCCAGTTCGATGTAACCCACTCGTGCACCCAACTGATCTTCAGCAT
CTTTTACTTTCACCAGCGTTTCTGGGTGAGCAAAAACAGGAAGGCAAAATGCCGCAAAAAAGGGAATAAG
GGCGACACGGAAATGTTGAATACTCATACTCTTCCTTTTTCAATATTATTGAAGCATTTATCAGGGTTAT
TGTCTCATGAGCGGATACATATTTGAATGTATTTAGAAAAATAAACAAATAGGGGTTCCGCGCACATTTC
CCCGAAAAGTGCCACCTAAATTGTAAGCGTTAATATTTTGTTAAAATTCGCGTTAAATTTTTGTTAAATC
AGCTCATTTTTTAACCAATAGGCCGAAATCGGCAAAATCCCTTATAAATCAAAAGAATAGACCGAGATAG
GGT
[37 nt withheld, positions 3574-3610]
AAAGAACGTGGACTCCAACGTCAAAGG
[49 nt withheld, positions 3638-3686]
T
[91 nt withheld, positions 3688-3778]
G
[124 nt withheld, positions 3780-3903]
CCCATTCGCCATTCAGGCTGCGCAACTGTTGGGAAGGGCGATCGGTGCGGGCCTCTTCGCTATTACGCCA
GTCGACCGCCAATTCAATATGGCGTATATGGACTCATGCCAATTCAATATGGTGGATCTGGACCTGTGCC
AATTCAATATGGCGTATATGGACTCGTGCCAATTCAATATGGTGGATCTGGACCCCAGCCAATTCAATAT
GGCGGACTTGGCACCATGCCAATTCAATATGGCGGACCTGGCACTGTGCCAACTGGGGAGGGGTCTACTT
GGCACGGTGCCAAGTTTGAGGAGGGGTCTTGGCCCTGTGCCAAGTCCGCCATATTGAATTGGCATGGTGC
CAATAATGGCGGCCATATTGGCTATATGCCAGGATCAATATATAGGCAATATCCAATATGGCCCTATGCC
AATATGGCTATTGGCCAGGTTCAATACTATGTATTGGCCCTATGCCATATAGTATTCCATATATGGGTTT
TCCTATTGACGTAGATAGCCCCTCCCAATGGGCGGTCCCATATACCATATATGGGGCTTCCTAATACCGC
CCATAGCCACTCCCCCATTGACGTCAATGGTCTCTATATATGGTCTTTCCTATTGACGTCATATGGGCGG
TCCTATTGACGTATATGGCGCCTCCCCCATTGACGTCAATTACGGTAAATGGCCCGCCTGGCTCAATGCC
CATTGACGTCAATAGGACCACCCACCATTGACGTCAATGGGATGGCTCATTGCCCATTCATATCCGTTCT
CACGCCCCCTATTGACGTCAATGACGGTAAATGGCCCACTTGGCAGTACATCAATATCTATTAATAGTAA
CTTGGCAAGTACATTACTATTGGAAGTACGCCAGGGTACATTGGCAGTACTCCCATTGACGTCAATGGCG
GTAAATGGCCCGCGATGGCTGCCAAGTACATCCCCATTGACGTCAATGGGGAGGGGCAATGACGCAAATG
GGCGTTCCATTGACGTAAATGGGCGGTAGGCGTGCCTAATGGGAGGTCTATATAAGCAATGCTCGTTTAG
GGAAC
Features (pLannotate 1.2.2; 19 found; start..end, strand, type, name):
     35..53      +  promoter       SP6 promoter: promoter for bacteriophage SP6 RNA polymerase
    108..132     +  protein_bind   attB1: mutant version of attB; recombination site for the Gateway® BP reaction BP Clonase™
    151..723     +  CDS            DTA: diphtheria toxin fragment A; Corynebacterium diphtheriae tox
    730..750     -  protein_bind   attB2: mutant version of attB; core recombination site for the Gateway® BP reaction BP Clonase™
    753..887     -  polyA_signal   SV40 poly(A) signal: SV40 polyadenylation signal
    950..970     -  protein_bind   attB3: mutant version of attB; core recombination site for the Gateway® BP reaction BP Clonase™
    988..1005    -  promoter       T7 promoter (fragment): promoter for bacteriophage T7 RNA polymerase
   1010..1144    -  polyA_signal   SV40 poly(A) signal: SV40 polyadenylation signal
   1257..1275    -  promoter       T3 promoter: promoter for bacteriophage T3 RNA polymerase
   1320..1336    -  protein_bind   lac operator: The lac repressor binds to the lac operator to inhibit transcription in E. coli. This inhibition can be relieved by adding lactose or isopropyl-β-D-thiogalactopyranoside (IPTG). lac repressor encoded by lacI
   1344..1374    -  promoter       lac promoter: promoter for the E. coli lac operon
   1389..1410    -  protein_bind   CAP binding site: CAP binding activates transcription in the presence of cAMP. E. coli catabolite activator protein
   1423..1515    -  CDS            lacI (fragment): lac repressor; lacI; The lac repressor binds to the lac operator to inhibit transcription in E. coli. This inhibition can be relieved by adding lactose or isopropyl-β-D-thiogalactopyranoside (IPTG).
   1698..2286    -  rep_origin     ori: high-copy-number ColE1/pMB1/pBR322/pUC origin of replication
   2457..3317    -  CDS            AmpR: β-lactamase; bla; confers resistance to ampicillin, carbenicillin, and related antibiotics
   3318..3422    -  promoter       AmpR promoter: bla
   3475..3903    -  rep_origin     f1 ori (sequence partly withheld): f1 bacteriophage origin of replication; arrow indicates direction of (+) strand synthesis
   3908..3974    -  CDS            lacZα (fragment): LacZα fragment of β-galactosidase; lacZ fragment
   3981..4958    +  promoter       CMV IE94 promoter: enhancer/promoter region of simian cytomegalovirus major immediate early transcription unit IE94
