[The description below was written by a language model from this plasmid's Addgene catalogue record and pLannotate feature annotations shown in this document.]
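Description:
DTA in pCDEST2 is a mammalian expression plasmid of about 5 kb that encodes the catalytic A fragment of diphtheria toxin. It is built on the Gateway destination backbone recorded as pCSDEST2. It is maintained in E. coli through a high-copy ColE1/pUC-type origin and selected with ampicillin via the β-lactamase gene and its native promoter. An f1 phage origin is also present, along with remnants of the lac region (lac promoter and operator, CAP site, and lacI and lacZα fragments) carried over from the parental cloning vector.

The expression cassette is driven by the simian cytomegalovirus IE94 enhancer/promoter. This promoter sits at the end of the linearised record, so on the circular plasmid it reads directly into the start of the map. An SP6 promoter lies between it and the insert, which would allow in vitro transcription of sense RNA. The DTA open reading frame is flanked by attB1 and attB2 sites, and an attB3 site follows further downstream. This layout indicates that the insert was introduced by Gateway recombination, probably in a multi-fragment reaction that also contributed one of the polyadenylation signals. Two annotated SV40 poly(A) signals follow the coding sequence, and T7 (partial) and T3 promoters point back toward the insert. No epitope tag, reporter or mammalian selection marker is annotated, and the insert is listed as synthetic.

DTA inactivates elongation factor 2 and so blocks protein synthesis, which makes constructs like this useful as cell-killing payloads. The associated publication concerns a modular encapsulation system for delivering proteins, nucleic acids and small molecules, which suggests the plasmid served as a cytotoxic readout or cargo. The record does not spell out its exact role.
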