Addgene plasmid #223705: DTA in pCDEST2
Purpose: Mammalian expression vector encoding diptheria toxin A
Depositing lab: Rob Parton. Depositing organization: University of Queensland, Institute for Molecular Bioscience. Publication: A Modular Encapsulation System for Precision Delivery of Proteins, Nucleic Acids, and Small Molecules. Luong TD, Martel N, Rae J, Lo HP, Lim YW, Wu Y, McMahon KA, Sun H, Fletcher NL, Thurecht KJ, Johnston APR, Ariotti N, Hall TE, Parton RG. ACS Nano. 2025 Dec 23;19(50):42079-42096. doi: 10.1021/acsnano.5c11452. Epub 2025 Dec 12. PubMed 41383130.
Backbone
  Vector backbone: pCSDEST2
  Vector type: Mammalian Expression
Growth in bacteria
  Bacterial resistance: Ampicillin, 100 μg/mL
  Growth temperature: 37°C
  Growth strain: DH5alpha
  Copy number: High Copy
Gene/Insert
  Gene/Insert name: Diphtheria toxin A
  Species: Synthetic
Terms and licenses: Academic/Nonprofit Terms; Industry Terms: Not Available to Industry
Depositor comments: Please visit https://doi.org/10.1101/2024.08.22.607124 for bioRxiv preprint.
How to cite: DTA in pCDEST2 was a gift from Rob Parton (Addgene plasmid # 223705 ; http://n2t.net/addgene:223705 ; RRID:Addgene_223705)
